Addgene plasmid #173731: pJRK107
Purpose: donor plasmid for SapTrap assembly
Depositing lab: Mike Boxem. Depositing organization: Utrecht University. Publication: CeLINC, a fluorescence-based protein-protein interaction assay in Caenorhabditis elegans. Kroll JR, Remmelzwaal S, Boxem M. Genetics. 2021 Dec 10;219(4). pii: 6380436. doi: 10.1093/genetics/iyab163. PubMed 34849800.
Backbone
  Vector backbone: pHSG298
  Backbone manufacturer: Takara Bio
  Backbone size w/o insert (bp): 2675
  Vector type: Other
Growth in bacteria
  Bacterial resistance: Kanamycin, 50 μg/mL
  Growth temperature: 37°C
  Growth strain: DH5alpha
  Copy number: High Copy
Gene/Insert
  Gene/Insert name: CIBN-3xFLAG (alt name: CIB1 N-terminal region)
  Species: A. thaliana (mustard weed)
  Insert size (bp): 683
  Tag / fusion protein: FLAG (C terminal on insert)
  Cloning method: Restriction Enzyme; 5′ cloning site Unknown (unknown if destroyed)
  Sequencing primers: 5′ M13 (-21) Forward; 3′ M13/pUC Reverse
Terms and licenses: Academic/Nonprofit Terms; Industry Terms: Not Available to Industry
Depositor comments: Insert may be inserted in reverse orientation in the backbone plasmid. Please visit https://doi.org/10.1101/2021.06.01.446599 for bioRxiv preprint.
How to cite: pJRK107 was a gift from Mike Boxem (Addgene plasmid # 173731 ; http://n2t.net/addgene:173731 ; RRID:Addgene_173731)
