[The description below was written by a language model from this plasmid's Addgene catalogue record and pLannotate feature annotations shown in this document.]
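Description:
pJRK107 is a small bacterial cloning plasmid (about 3.4 kb in the sequenced record) built on the pHSG298 backbone and intended as a donor, or module, plasmid for SapTrap assembly, the modular cloning approach used to build C. elegans constructs from standardised parts. It is not an expression vector in its own right. It stores a sequence block that is released and combined with other modules during assembly. It replicates in E. coli from a high-copy ColE1/pUC-type origin and is selected with kanamycin through the aph(3')-Ia KanR gene. A short fragment of a Tn903 transposition protein next to KanR is a remnant of the marker's origin.

The insert, listed as 683 bp, encodes CIBN, the N-terminal region of the Arabidopsis thaliana bHLH transcription factor CIB1 (BHLH63), fused at its C-terminus to a 3xFLAG epitope tag. The feature table detects the CIB1 fragment but does not separately annotate the FLAG repeats. The insert interrupts the pUC-style lacZα/multiple cloning site region, which leaves lacZα and MCS fragments on one side and the lac promoter, lac operator, CAP binding site and a lacI remnant on the other. In the sequenced record, the CIBN coding sequence lies on the opposite strand to the lac promoter, which fits the depositor's note that the insert may be reversed in the backbone. This should not matter for a part that is excised for assembly. No eukaryotic promoter or 3′ UTR is annotated, so these would come from other modules.

The associated work describes CeLINC, a fluorescence-based protein–protein interaction assay in C. elegans. The record does not spell out the exact role of the CIBN-3xFLAG module in that assay.
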