Features (pLannotate 1.2.2; 10 found; start..end, strand, type, name):
      2..142     -  CDS            TRA2_ECOLX (fragment): Protein predicted: Swiss-Prot protein existence level 4. Required for transposition of transposon Tn903. From Escherichia coli.
    327..1142    +  CDS            KanR: aminoglycoside phosphotransferase; aph(3')-Ia; confers resistance to kanamycin in bacteria or G418 (Geneticin®) in eukaryotes
   1224..1378    -  CDS            lacZα (fragment): LacZα fragment of β-galactosidase; lacZ fragment
   1381..1428    -  misc_feature   MCS (fragment): pUC18/19 multiple cloning site
   1442..1951    +  CDS            BHLH63 (fragment): BH063_ARATH - Also known as CIB1, EN84. Experimental evidence at protein level: Swiss-Prot protein existence level 1. Transcription factor that binds DNA to G box 5'-CACGTG-3' and, to a lower extent, to E-box 5'-CANNTG-3' in vitro. Binds to chromatin DNA of the FT gene and promotes its expression, and thus triggers flowering in response to blue light. From Arabidopsis thaliana (Mouse-ear cress).
   2153..2169    -  protein_bind   lac operator: The lac repressor binds to the lac operator to inhibit transcription in E. coli. This inhibition can be relieved by adding lactose or isopropyl-β-D-thiogalactopyranoside (IPTG). lac repressor encoded by lacI
   2177..2207    -  promoter       lac promoter: promoter for the E. coli lac operon
   2222..2243    -  protein_bind   CAP binding site: CAP binding activates transcription in the presence of cAMP. E. coli catabolite activator protein
   2256..2344    -  CDS            lacI (fragment): lac repressor; lacI; The lac repressor binds to the lac operator to inhibit transcription in E. coli. This inhibition can be relieved by adding lactose or isopropyl-β-D-thiogalactopyranoside (IPTG).
   2715..3303    -  rep_origin     ori: high-copy-number ColE1/pMB1/pBR322/pUC origin of replication
>Addgene plasmid #173731 | pJRK107 | addgene full sequence | sequence record 342218 | Addgene NGS Result
GAGGTCTGCCTCGTGAAGAAGGTGTTGCTGACTCATACCAGGCCTGAATCGCCCCATCATCCAGCCAGAA
AGTGAGGGAGCCACGGTTGATGAGAGCTTTGTTGTAGGTGGACCAGTTGGTGATTTTGAACTTTTGCTTT
GCCACGGAACGGTCTGCGTTGTCGGGAAGATGCGTGATCTGATCCTTCAACTCAGCAAAAGTTCGATTTA
TTCAACAAAGCCACGTTGTGTCTCAAAATCTCTGATGTTACATTGCACAAGATAAAAATATATCATCATG
AACAATAAAACTGTCTGCTTACATAAACAGTAATACAAGGGGTGTTATGAGCCATATTCAACGGGAAACG
TCTTGCTCGAAGCCGCGATTAAATTCCAACATGGATGCTGATTTATATGGGTATAAATGGGCTCGCGATA
ATGTCGGGCAATCAGGTGCGACAATCTATCGATTGTATGGGAAGCCCGATGCGCCAGAGTTGTTTCTGAA
ACATGGCAAAGGTAGCGTTGCCAATGATGTTACAGATGAGATGGTCAGACTAAACTGGCTGACGGAATTT
ATGCCTCTTCCGACCATCAAGCATTTTATCCGTACTCCTGATGATGCATGGTTACTCACCACTGCGATCC
CCGGGAAAACAGCATTCCAGGTATTAGAAGAATATCCTGATTCAGGTGAAAATATTGTTGATGCGCTGGC
AGTGTTCCTGCGCCGGTTGCATTCGATTCCTGTTTGTAATTGTCCTTTTAACAGCGATCGCGTATTTCGT
CTCGCTCAGGCGCAATCACGAATGAATAACGGTTTGGTTGATGCGAGTGATTTTGATGACGAGCGTAATG
GCTGGCCTGTTGAACAAGTCTGGAAAGAAATGCATAAGCTTTTGCCATTCTCACCGGATTCAGTCGTCAC
TCATGGTGATTTCTCACTTGATAACCTTATTTTTGACGAGGGGAAATTAATAGGTTGTATTGATGTTGGA
CGAGTCGGAATCGCAGACCGATACCAGGATCTTGCCATCCTATGGAACTGCCTCGGTGAGTTTTCTCCTT
CATTACAGAAACGGCTTTTTCAAAAATATGGTATTGATAATCCTGATATGAATAAATTGCAGTTTCATTT
GATGCTCGATGAGTTTTTCTAATCAGAATTGGTTAATTGGTTGTAACACTGGCAGAGCATTACGCTGACT
TGACGGGACGGCGGCTTTGTTGAATAAATCGCATTCGCCATTCAGGCTGCGCAACTGTTGGGAAGGGCGA
TCGGTGCGGGCCTCTTCGCTATTACGCCAGCTGGCGAAAGGGGGATGTGCTGCAAGGCGATTAAGTTGGG
TAACGCCAGGGTTTTCCCAGTCACGACGTTGTAAAACGACGGCCAGTGCCAAGCTTGCATGCCTGCAGGT
CGACTCTAGAGGATCCCCGGGTACCGAGGAGCTCTTCGAAGATGAACGGAGCTATCGGAGGAGACCTTCT
CCTCAACTTCCCAGACATGTCCGTCCTCGAGCGTCAACGTGCTCACCTCAAGTACCTCAACCCAACCTTC
GATTCCCCACTCGCCGGATTCTTCGCCGATTCTTCCATGATCACCGGAGGAGAGATGGACTCCTACCTTT
CCACCGCCGGACTCAATCTTCCAATGATGTACGGAGAGACCACCGTCGAGGGAGATTCCCGTCTCTCCAT
CTCCCCAGAGACCACCCTTGGAACTGGAAACTTCAAGGCCGCCAAGTTCGATACCGAGACTAAGGATTGC
AACGAGGCCGCCAAGAAGATGACCATGAACCGTGATGACCTCGTCGAAGAAGGAGAAGAGGAGAAGTCCA
AGATCACCGAGCAAAACAACGGATCCACCAAGTCCATCAAGAAGATGAAGCACAAGGCCAAGAAGGAAGA
GAACAACTTCTCTAACGATTCCTCCAAGGTCACCAAGGAGCTCGAGAAGACCGATTACATCGATTACAAG
GTAAGTTTAAACATATATATACTAACTAACCCTGATTATTTAAATTTTCAGGATCACGATGGAGACTACA
AGGACCACGATATCGACTACAAGGACGATGACGATAAAGGATCCGGAGGTGGAGGTGGCGGATCCGGGAC
GCGAAGAGCGGCTCGAATTCGTAATCATGTCATAGCTGTTTCCTGTGTGAAATTGTTATCCGCTCACAAT
TCCACACAACATACGAGCCGGAAGCATAAAGTGTAAAGCCTGGGGTGCCTAATGAGTGAGCTAACTCACA
TTAATTGCGTTGCGCTCACTGCCCGCTTTCCAGTCGGGAAACCTGTCGTGCCAGCTGCATTAATGAATCG
GCCAACGCGCGGGGAGAGGCGGTTTGCGTATTGGCGAACTTTTGCTGAGTTGAAGGATCAGATCACGCAT
CTTCCCGACAACGCAGACCGTTCCGTGGCAAAGCAAAAGTTCAAAATCAGTAACCGTCAGTGCCGATAAG
TTCAAAGTTAAACCTGGTGTTGATACCAACATTGAAACGTTGATCGAAAACGCGCTGAAAAACGCTGCTG
AATGTGCGAGCTTCTTCCGCTTCCTCGCTCACTGACTCGCTGCGCTCGGTCGTTCGGCTGCGGCGAGCGG
TATCAGCTCACTCAAAGGCGGTAATACGGTTATCCACAGAATCAGGGGATAACGCAGGAAAGAACATGTG
AGCAAAAGGCCAGCAAAAGGCCAGGAACCGTAAAAAGGCCGCGTTGCTGGCGTTTTTCCATAGGCTCCGC
CCCCCTGACGAGCATCACAAAAATCGACGCTCAAGTCAGAGGTGGCGAAACCCGACAGGACTATAAAGAT
ACCAGGCGTTTCCCCCTGGAAGCTCCCTCGTGCGCTCTCCTGTTCCGACCCTGCCGCTTACCGGATACCT
GTCCGCCTTTCTCCCTTCGGGAAGCGTGGCGCTTTCTCATAGCTCACGCTGTAGGTATCTCAGTTCGGTG
TAGGTCGTTCGCTCCAAGCTGGGCTGTGTGCACGAACCCCCCGTTCAGCCCGACCGCTGCGCCTTATCCG
GTAACTATCGTCTTGAGTCCAACCCGGTAAGACACGACTTATCGCCACTGGCAGCAGCCACTGGTAACAG
GATTAGCAGAGCGAGGTATGTAGGCGGTGCTACAGAGTTCTTGAAGTGGTGGCCTAACTACGGCTACACT
AGAAGAACAGTATTTGGTATCTGCGCTCTGCTGAAGCCAGTTACCTTCGGAAAAAGAGTTGGTAGCTCTT
GATCCGGCAAACAAACCACCGCTGGTAGCGGTGGTTTTTTTGTTTGCAAGCAGCAGATTACGCGCAGAAA
AAAAGGATCTCAAGAAGATCCTTTGATCTTTTCTACGGGGTCTGACGCTCAGTGGAACTCCGTCGA
